Addgene plasmid #19181: pMOD4 GFP
Depositing lab: Al Fisher. Depositing organization: University of Pittsburgh (University, School of Medicine, and Cancer Institute). Publication: A simplified, robust, and streamlined procedure for the production of C. elegans transgenes via recombineering. Zhang Y, Nash L, Fisher AL.. BMC Dev Biol. 2008 Dec 30;8(1):119. 10.1186/1471-213X-8-119 PubMed 19116030.
Backbone
  Vector backbone: pMOD4
  Backbone manufacturer: Epicentre
  Backbone size w/o insert (bp): 2050
  Vector type: Worm Expression
Growth in bacteria
  Bacterial resistance: Ampicillin, 100 μg/mL
  Growth temperature: 37°C
  Growth strain: EC100pir116
  Growth instructions: EC100pir116 or other pir containing bacteria
  Copy number: Low Copy
Gene/Insert
  Gene/Insert name: Green fluorescent protein (alt name: GFP)
  Species: C. elegans (nematode)
  Insert size (bp): 910
  Mutation: S65C, contains synthetic introns for C. elegans
  Tag / fusion protein: FLAG (N terminal on insert); daf-12 N-term 328 amino acids (C terminal on insert)
  Cloning method: Restriction Enzyme; 5′ cloning site BamHI (not destroyed); 3′ cloning site EcoRI (not destroyed)
  Sequencing primers: 5′ GTCAGTGAGCGAGGAAGCGGAAG; 3′ ATTCAGGCTGCGCAACTGT
Resource information
  A portion of this plasmid was derived from a plasmid made by: GFP sequence is from pPD117.01
Terms and licenses: Academic/Nonprofit Terms; Industry Terms: Not Available to Industry
How to cite: pMOD4 GFP was a gift from Al Fisher (Addgene plasmid # 19181 ; http://n2t.net/addgene:19181 ; RRID:Addgene_19181)
