[The description below was written by a language model from this plasmid's Addgene catalogue record and pLannotate feature annotations shown in this document.]
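Description:
pMOD4 GFP is a small (about 4.0 kb) plasmid built on the Epicentre pMOD4 transposon-construction backbone and catalogued as a worm expression vector. It was made as part of a recombineering toolkit for producing C. elegans transgenes. It replicates from an R6K γ origin, which depends on the pi initiator protein, so it can only be maintained in pir-expressing E. coli strains, where it is recorded as low copy. Selection is by ampicillin through a bla cassette with its own promoter. The annotation also picks up short remnants of lacZα, bom, rop, lacI and an RSF-type origin. These appear to be backbone fragments rather than functional units. Two Tn5 mosaic end sequences, characteristic of the pMOD series, sit on either side of the cloning region.

The insert lies between retained BamHI and EcoRI sites and is a C. elegans-adapted GFP taken from pPD117.01. It carries the S65C substitution and synthetic introns that improve expression in the nematode. The automated annotation labels this region as a related Aequorea-derived GFP variant. The catalogue lists a FLAG tag at the N terminus of the insert, though no FLAG feature appears in the table. Downstream of GFP is a sequence encoding the first 328 amino acids of the nuclear receptor DAF-12, which the table shows as a daf-12 fragment directly adjoining the GFP coding region. No worm promoter or 3′ UTR is annotated or stated. This suggests the plasmid acts as a source or template for a GFP tagging cassette to be recombined into genomic clones, rather than as a stand-alone expression unit, although the record does not spell out this use. The pir-dependent origin would keep the template plasmid from persisting in ordinary recombineering hosts.
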