Features (pLannotate 1.2.2; 13 found; start..end, strand, type, name):
      1..18      -  misc_feature   MCS (fragment): pUC18/19 multiple cloning site
     61..966     +  CDS            vsfGFP-9 (fragment): vsfGFP-9 is a basic (constitutively fluorescent) green fluorescent protein published in 2015, derived from Aequorea victoria. It has low acid sensitivity.
    943..1995    +  CDS            daf-12 (fragment): DAF12_CAEEL - Also known as daf-20 From Caenorhabditis elegans.
   2043..2061    -  misc_feature   Tn5 ME: hyperactive mosaic end for Tn5 transposase recognition (Reznikoff et al., 2004)
   2059..2128    +  CDS            lacZα (fragment): LacZα fragment of β-galactosidase; lacZ fragment
   2134..2233    -  misc_feature   bom (fragment): basis of mobility region from pBR322
   2335..2370    -  CDS            rop (fragment): Rop protein, which maintains plasmids at low copy number; rop
   2465..2569    +  promoter       AmpR promoter: bla
   2570..3430    +  CDS            AmpR: β-lactamase; bla; confers resistance to ampicillin, carbenicillin, and related antibiotics
   3499..3773    +  rep_origin     R6K γ ori (fragment): γ replication origin from E. coli plasmid R6K; requires the R6K initiator protein pi for replication
   3791..3915    +  rep_origin     RSF ori (fragment): Plasmids containing the RSF 1030 origin of replication can be propagated in E. coli cells that contain additional plasmids with compatible origins.
   3917..3965    +  CDS            lacI (fragment): lac repressor; lacI; The lac repressor binds to the lac operator to inhibit transcription in E. coli. This inhibition can be relieved by adding lactose or isopropyl-β-D-thiogalactopyranoside (IPTG).
   3971..3989    +  misc_feature   Tn5 ME: hyperactive mosaic end for Tn5 transposase recognition (Reznikoff et al., 2004)
>Addgene plasmid #19181 | pMOD4 GFP | depositor full sequence | sequence record 8947 | Author sequence
AAGCTTGCATGCCTGCAGCCCGGGGGATCCAAAATGGATTACAAGGACGATGACGATAAGATGAGTAAAG
GAGAAGAACTTTTCACTGGAGTTGTCCCAATTCTTGTTGAATTAGATGGTGATGTTAATGGGCACAAATT
TTCTGTCAGTGGAGAGGGTGAAGGTGATGCAACATACGGAAAACTTACCCTTAAATTTATTTGCACTACT
GGAAAACTACCTGTTCCATGGGTAAGTTTAAACATATATATACTAACTAACCCTGATTATTTAAATTTTC
AGCCAACACTTGTCACTACTTTCTGTTATGGTGTTCAATGCTTCTCGAGATACCCAGATCATATGAAACA
GCATGACTTTTTCAAGAGTGCCATGCCCGAAGGTTATGTACAGGAAAGAACTATATTTTTCAAAGATGAC
GGGAACTACAAGACACGTAAGTTTAAACAGTTCGGTACTAACTAACCATACATATTTAAATTTTCAGGTG
CTGAAGTCAAGTTTGAAGGTGATACCCTTGTTAATAGAATCGAGTTAAAAGGTATTGATTTTAAAGAAGA
TGGAAACATTCTTGGACACAAATTGGAATACAACTATAACTCACACAATGTATACATCATGGCAGACAAA
CAAAAGAATGGAATCAAAGTTGTAAGTTTAAACATGATTTTACTAACTAACTAATCTGATTTAAATTTTC
AGAACTTCAAAATTAGACACAACATTGAAGATGGAAGCGTTCAACTAGCAGACCATTATCAACAAAATAC
TCCAATTGGCGATGGCCCTGTCCTTTTACCAGACAACCATTACCTGTCCACACAATCTGCCCTTTCGAAA
GATCCCAACGAAAAGAGAGACCACATGGTCCTTCTTGAGTTTGTAACAGCTGCTGGGATTACACATGGCA
TGGACGAACTATACAAAAGCCCACAAGCTTTGATGGGCACAAATGGAGGAGTCATTGCGGAACAGTCAAT
GGAAATCGAAACAAATGAAAACCCAGATAAGGTAGAGGAGCCCGTCGTGAGAAGGAAACGAGTAACCCGC
AGGCGCCACAGGCGGATACACAGCAAGAATAACTGCTTGACACCTCCAAACAGCGATGACGACCCTCAAA
TGAGCACACCAGATGATCCAGTCATCCACAGTCCACCATCAATTGGAGCAGCTCCTGGTATGAATGGGTA
TCATGGATCAGGAGTGAAACTTGAAGAAAGTTCTGGTGCTTGTGGCTCTCCGGATGATGGCCTGTTAGAC
TCCAGCGAAGAGAGTCGACGACGTCAGAAAACATGTAGAGTATGTGGAGATCATGCGACGGGCTATAATT
TCAACGTTATCACATGCGAATCTTGTAAAGCATTCTTCAGGAGAAATGCGTTACGTCCCAAGGAGTTCAA
ATGTCCATATTCTGAAGATTGCGAAATTAATTCTGTAAGCAGACGGTTTTGTCAGAAATGTCGACTGAGG
AAATGCTTCACAGTTGGTATGAAAAAAGAGTGGATTTTAAACGAAGAACAACTGCGGCGGAGGAAAAACT
CTCGTTTGAACAATACGGGAACGTGTAATAAAAGATCCCAGCCAGGGAATCAGCAGTCACCACAAGGTCC
TAATCAACAGCCACATTTATCACCGCATCATCCAGGAGTTGCAATATATCCACCACAACCACAACGCCCA
CTAACAATCAATCCAATGGACAATCAAATGATGCATCATATGCAAGCTAACAGACCAAATGCCATGCCAC
AACTTATCAGTCCACCAGGAGCACAACCGTATCCATTGACATCCCCAGTCGGCTCTAGTGCATCTGACTC
TCCACCAAACCGAAGTTTAACAATGATGCACAACGGCGAAAAAAGTCCAGATGGCTATGATCCAAACATT
ATGGCTCATCGTGCCCCGCCGCCATCCTTCAACAATAGGCCTAAAATGGATAGTGGACAGGTTGTTCTTT
CCACGGAAGAATATAAACAACTCTTGTCTCGAATTCGAGCCAATATGCGAGAACACCCGAGAAAATTCAT
CGATGATGGTTGAGATGTGTATAAGAGACAGCTGTCGTAATAGCGAAGAGGCCCGCACCGATCGCCCTTC
CCAACAGTTGCGCAGCCTGAATGGCGAATGGCGCCTGATGCGGTATTTTCTCCTTACGCATCTGTGCGGT
ATTTCACACCGCATATGGTGCACTCTCAGTACAATCTGCTCTGATGCCGCATAGTTAAGCCAGCCCCGAC
ACCCGCCAACACCCGCTGACGCGCCCTGACGGGCTTGTCTGCTCCCGGCATCCGCTTACAGACAAGCTGT
GACCGTCTCCGGGAGCTGCATGTGTCAGAGGTTTTCACCGTCATCACCGAAACGCGCGAGACGAAAGGGC
CTCGTGATACGCCTATTTTTATAGGTTAATGTCATGATAATAATGGTTTCTTAGACGTCAGGTGGCACTT
TTCGGGGAAATGTGCGCGGAACCCCTATTTGTTTATTTTTCTAAATACATTCAAATATGTATCCGCTCAT
GAGACAATAACCCTGATAAATGCTTCAATAATATTGAAAAAGGAAGAGTATGAGTATTCAACATTTCCGT
GTCGCCCTTATTCCCTTTTTTGCGGCATTTTGCCTTCCTGTTTTTGCTCACCCAGAAACGCTGGTGAAAG
TAAAAGATGCTGAAGATCAGTTGGGTGCACGAGTGGGTTACATCGAACTGGATCTCAACAGCGGTAAGAT
CCTTGAGAGTTTTCGCCCCGAAGAACGTTTTCCAATGATGAGCACTTTTAAAGTTCTGCTATGTGGCGCG
GTATTATCCCGTATTGACGCCGGGCAAGAGCAACTCGGTCGCCGCATACACTATTCTCAGAATGACTTGG
TTGAGTACTCACCAGTCACAGAAAAGCATCTTACGGATGGCATGACAGTAAGAGAATTATGCAGTGCTGC
CATAACCATGAGTGATAACACTGCGGCCAACTTACTTCTGACAACGATCGGAGGACCGAAGGAGCTAACC
GCTTTTTTGCACAACATGGGGGATCATGTAACTCGCCTTGATCGTTGGGAACCGGAGCTGAATGAAGCCA
TACCAAACGACGAGCGTGACACCACGATGCCTGTAGCAATGGCAACAACGTTGCGCAAACTATTAACTGG
CGAACTACTTACTCTAGCTTCCCGGCAACAATTAATAGACTGGATGGAGGCGGATAAAGTTGCAGGACCA
CTTCTGCGCTCGGCCCTTCCGGCTGGCTGGTTTATTGCTGATAAATCTGGAGCCGGTGAGCGTGGGTCTC
GCGGTATCATTGCAGCACTGGGGCCAGATGGTAAGCCCTCCCGTATCGTAGTTATCTACACGACGGGGAG
TCAGGCAACTATGGATGAACGAAATAGACAGATCGCTGAGATAGGTGCCTCACTGATTAAGCATTGGTAA
CTGTCAGACCAAGTTTACTCATATATACTTTAGATTGATTTAAAACTTCATTTTTAATTTGTGCATCCGA
AGATCAGCAGTTCAACCTGTTGATAGTACGTACTAAGCTCTCATGTTTCACGTACTAAGCTCTCATGTTT
AACGTACTAAGCTCTCATGTTTAACGAACTAAACCCTCATGGCTAACGTACTAAGCTCTCATGGCTAACG
TACTAAGCTCTCATGGCTAACGTACTAAGCTCTCATGTTTGAACAATAAAATTAATATAAATCAGCAACT
TAAATAGCCTCTAAGGTTTTAAGTTTTATAAGAAAAAAAAGAATATATAAGGCTTTTAAAGCTAGCTTTT
AAGGTTTCACCATGTTCTTTCCTGCGTTATCCCCTGATTCTGTGGATAACCGTATTACCGCCTTTGAGTG
AGCTGATACCGCTCGCCGCAGCCGAACGACCGAGCGCAGCGAGTCAGTGAGCGAGGAAGCGGAAGAGCGC
CCAATACGCAAACCGCCTCTCCCCGCGCGTTGGCCGATTCATTAAGACAGCTGTCTCTTATACACATCTC
AACCCTGAAGCTCTTGTTGGCTAGTGCGTAGTCGTTGGC
