>Addgene plasmid #19181 | pMOD4 GFP | addgene partial sequence | sequence record 24975 | GFP_F
NGGTCTGGCAGGACGACTATACAAAGCCCACAAGCTTTGATGGGCACAAATGGAGGAGTCATTGCGGAAC
AGTCAATGGAAATCGAAACAAATGAAAACCCAGATAAGGTAGAGGAGCCCGTCGTGAGAAGGAAACGAGT
AACCCGCAGGCGCCACAGGCGGATACACAGCAAGAATAACTGCTTGACACCTCCAAACAGCGATGACGAC
CCTCAAATGAGCACACCAGATGATCCAGTCATCCACAGTCCACCATCAATTGGAGCAGCTCCTGGTATGA
ATGGGTATCATGGATCAGGAGTGAAACTTGAAGAAAGTTCTGGTGCTTGTGGCTCTCCGGATGATGGCCT
GTTAGACTCCAGCGAAGAGAGTCGACGACGTCAGAAAACATGTAGAGTATGTGGAGATCATGCGACGGGC
TATAATTTCAACGTTATCACATGCGAATCTTGTAAAGCATTCTTCAGGAGAAATGCGTTACGTCCCAAGG
AGTTCAAATGTCCATATTCTGAAGATTGCGAAATTAATTCTGTAAGCAGACGGTTTTGTCAGAAATGTCG
ACTGAGGAAATGCTTCACAGTTGGTATGAAAAAAGAGTGGATTTTAAACGAAGAACAACTGCGGCGGAGG
AAAAACTCTCGTTTGAACAATACGGGAACGTGTAATAANCCGGCANNNNNNNNNNANNNNGGTTGCCCAC
NGTCTACANACANTCNTNTTTTTNTCCCCNTCTCTNNGNGTGATTNTCCCCCCCCCCCCCNCCCTCATCA
TCNTGNNATCATGGGNN
